Addgene plasmid #149424: 1137=Hsp70Bb-Cas9[dsRed]
Purpose: The piggyBac plasmid harboring Hsp70Bb-Cas9-T2A-eGFP-p10 and Opie2-dsRed-SV10 (marker gene)
Depositing lab: Omar Akbari. Depositing organization: University of California, San Diego (UCSD). Publication: Temperature-Inducible Precision-Guided Sterile Insect Technique. Kandul NP, Liu J, Akbari OS. CRISPR J. 2021 Dec;4(6):822-835. doi: 10.1089/crispr.2021.0077. Epub 2021 Nov 3. PubMed 34735288.
Backbone
  Vector backbone: piggyBac
  Vector type: Insect Expression, CRISPR
Growth in bacteria
  Bacterial resistance: Ampicillin, 100 μg/mL
  Growth temperature: 37°C
  Growth strain: DH5alpha
  Copy number: High Copy
Gene/Insert
  Gene/Insert name: Cas9 (alt name: Cas9 (Csn1) endonuclease from the Streptococcus pyogenes)
  Species: Synthetic
  Promoter: Dmel Hsp70Bb
  Tag / fusion protein: eGFP (C terminal on insert)
  Cloning method: Gibson Cloning
  Sequencing primers: 5′ GGTTCTCGACGGTCACGGCGGGCATGTCGACTCGAGAAATTTCTCTGGCCGTTATTCGTT; 3′ CCGTCGTGGTCCTTATAGTCCATTTTGTTTAAACAGAGTTCTCTTCTTGT
Terms and licenses: Academic/Nonprofit Terms; Industry Terms: Not Available to Industry
How to cite: 1137=Hsp70Bb-Cas9[dsRed] was a gift from Omar Akbari (Addgene plasmid # 149424 ; http://n2t.net/addgene:149424 ; RRID:Addgene_149424)
