[The description below was written by a language model from this plasmid's Addgene catalogue record and pLannotate feature annotations shown in this document.]
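Description:
1137=Hsp70Bb-Cas9[dsRed] is a 13.2 kb piggyBac transposon plasmid for insect germline transformation and CRISPR work, built to place Streptococcus pyogenes Cas9 under heat-shock control. It is propagated in E. coli on a pUC-type backbone with a high-copy ColE1/pMB1 origin and a β-lactamase gene conferring ampicillin resistance; remnants of the lac promoter/operator, lacZα and a pUC polylinker are carried over from the parent vector. The automated annotation does not label the piggyBac terminal repeats. However, short AcMNPV-derived fragments (FP25, LEF-9) lie on either side of the cargo, and these may be baculoviral sequence carried along with the piggyBac arms. A φC31 attB site sits upstream of the expression cassette, which would additionally allow integrase-mediated site-specific insertion.

The main payload is the Drosophila melanogaster Hsp70Bb promoter driving Cas9 with a C-terminal nucleoplasmin nuclear localisation signal, followed by eGFP. According to the catalogue entry the two are joined by a T2A self-cleaving peptide, so Cas9 and eGFP are produced as separate proteins from one transcript and green fluorescence reports Cas9 expression. The entry names a p10 3′ element as the terminator; the feature table shows an AcMNPV P74 fragment in that region, which may correspond to it. A second, independent cassette uses the baculoviral OpIE-2 immediate-early promoter to express DsRed with an SV40 polyadenylation signal, giving a constitutive red fluorescent marker for identifying transgenic animals. The construct was made for a temperature-inducible version of the precision-guided sterile insect technique, in which Cas9 activity is switched on by heat treatment.
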