Features (pLannotate 1.2.2; 26 found; start..end, strand, type, name):
    100..303     +  CDS            FP (fragment): FP25_NPVAC - Experimental evidence at protein level: Swiss-Prot protein existence level 1. From Autographa californica nuclear polyhedrosis virus (AcMNPV).
   1401..1470    +  protein_bind   attB: attB site for the φC31 integrase (Groth et al., 2000) phage φC31 integrase
   1820..2058    +  promoter       hsp70 promoter: Drosophila melanogaster hsp70Bb promoter
   2189..3790    +  CDS            Cas9(N): N-terminal portion of Streptococcus pyogenes Cas9 (Zetsche et al., 2015)
   3791..6289    +  CDS            Cas9(C): C-terminal portion of Streptococcus pyogenes Cas9 (Zetsche et al., 2015)
   6290..6337    +  CDS            nucleoplasmin NLS: bipartite nuclear localization signal from nucleoplasmin
   6392..7111    +  CDS            EGFP: the original enhanced GFP (Yang et al., 1996) mammalian codon-optimized
   7139..7903    -  CDS            P74 (fragment): PIF0_NPVAC - Experimental evidence at protein level: Swiss-Prot protein existence level 1. Plays an essential role for oral infectivity of occlusion- derived virus (ODV) and functions also in host midgut attachment and fusion by binding to a specific host receptor. From Autographa californica nuclear polyhedrosis virus (AcMNPV).
   7806..8266    +  promoter       OpIE-2 promoter (fragment): immediate-early gene 2 from the Orgyia pseudotsugata multicapsid nucleopolyhedrovirus; strong constitutive baculovirus promoter for insect cell expression
   8280..8345    +  CDS            IE2 (fragment): VIE2_NPVOP - Protein inferred from homology: Swiss-Prot protein existence level 3. RING-finger E3 ubiquitin ligase that plays an important regulatory role during the initial stages of infection. Migrates to specific nuclear foci early in infection supposely to prepare the sites for viral replication by targeting and ubiquitinating host proteins. From Orgyia pseudotsugata multicapsid polyhedrosis virus (OpMNPV).
   8346..9026    +  CDS            DsRed1: wild-type DsRed mammalian codon-optimized
   9034..9117    +  CDS            large T antigen (fragment): large T antigen from SV40 (simian virus 40)
   9140..9261    +  polyA_signal   SV40 poly(A) signal: SV40 polyadenylation signal
   9964..10104   +  CDS            FP (fragment): FP25_NPVAC - Experimental evidence at protein level: Swiss-Prot protein existence level 1. From Autographa californica nuclear polyhedrosis virus (AcMNPV).
  10097..10135   -  misc_feature   MCS (fragment): pUC18/19 multiple cloning site
  10166..10188   -  protein_bind   lac operator (fragment): The lac repressor binds to the lac operator to inhibit transcription in E. coli. This inhibition can be relieved by adding lactose or isopropyl-β-D-thiogalactopyranoside (IPTG). lac repressor encoded by lacI
  10192..10222   -  promoter       lac promoter: promoter for the E. coli lac operon
  10237..10258   -  protein_bind   CAP binding site: CAP binding activates transcription in the presence of cAMP. E. coli catabolite activator protein
  10271..10363   -  CDS            lacI (fragment): lac repressor; lacI; The lac repressor binds to the lac operator to inhibit transcription in E. coli. This inhibition can be relieved by adding lactose or isopropyl-β-D-thiogalactopyranoside (IPTG).
  10546..11134   -  rep_origin     ori: high-copy-number ColE1/pMB1/pBR322/pUC origin of replication
  11305..12165   -  CDS            AmpR: β-lactamase; bla; confers resistance to ampicillin, carbenicillin, and related antibiotics
  12166..12270   -  promoter       AmpR promoter: bla
  12365..12400   +  CDS            rop (fragment): Rop protein, which maintains plasmids at low copy number; rop
  12502..12601   +  misc_feature   bom (fragment): basis of mobility region from pBR322
  12607..12761   -  CDS            lacZα (fragment): LacZα fragment of β-galactosidase; lacZ fragment
  12765..73      -  CDS            LEF-9 (fragment) (across the origin): LEF9_NPVAC - Experimental evidence at protein level: Swiss-Prot protein existence level 1. Component of the viral DNA-dependent RNA polymerase which is composed of four equimolar subunits of LEF-4, LEF-8, LEF-9, and p47. Plays an essential role in late and very late gene expression. From Autographa californica nuclear polyhedrosis virus (AcMNPV).
>Addgene plasmid #149424 | 1137=Hsp70Bb-Cas9[dsRed] | addgene full sequence | sequence record 301650 | Addgene NGS Result
CGTCTGTACACGAACGCGTATTAACGCAGAGTGCAAAGTATAAGAGGGTTAAAAAATATATTTTACGCAC
CATATACGCATCGGGTTGATATCGTTAATATGGATCAATTTGAACAGTTGATTAACGTGTCTCTGCTCAA
GTCTTTGATCAAAACGCAAATCGACGAAAATGTGTCGGACAATATCAAGTCGATGAGCGAAAAACTAAAA
AGGCTAGAATACGACAATCTCACAGACAGCGTTGAGATATACGGTATTCACGACAGCAGGCTGAATAATA
AAAAAATTAGAAACTATTATTTAACCCTAGAAAGATAATCATATTGTGACGTACGTTAAAGATAATCATG
CGTAAAATTGACGCATGTGTTTTATCGGTCTGTATATCGAGGTTTATTTATTAATTTGAATAGATATTAA
GTTTTATTATATTTACACTTACATACTAATAATAAATTCAACAAACAATTTATTTATGTTTATTTATTTA
TTAAAAAAAAACAAAAACTCAAAATTTCTTCTATAAAGTAACAAAACTTTTAAACATTCTCTCTTTTACA
AAAATAAACTTATTTTGTACTTTAAAAACAGTCATGTTGTATTATAAAATAAGTAATTAGCTTAACTTAT
ACATAATAGAAACAAATTATACTTATTAGTCAGTCAGAAACAACTTTGGCACATATCAATATTATGCTCT
CGACAAATAACTTTTTTGCATTTTTTGCACGATGCATTTGCCTTTCGCCTTATTTTAGAGGGGCAGTAAG
TACAGTAAGTACGTTTTTTCATTACTGGCTCTTCAGTACTGTCATCTGATGTACCAGGCACTTCATTTGG
CAAAATATTAGAGATATTATCGCGCAAATATCTCTTCAAAGTAGGAGCTTCTAAACGCTTACGCATAAAC
GATGACGTCAGGCTCATGTAAAGGTTTCTCATAAATTTTTTGCGACTTTGAACCTTTTCTCCCTTGCTAC
TGACATTATGGCTGTATATAATAAAAGAATTTATGCAGGCAATGTTTATCATTCCGTACAATAATGCCAT
AGGCCACCTATTCGTCTTCCTACTGCAGGTCATCACAGAACACATTTGGTCTAGCGTGTCCACTCCGCCT
TTAGTTTGATTATAATACATAACCATTTGCGGTTTACCGGTACTTTCGTTGATAGAAGCATCCTCATCAC
AAGATGATAATAAGTATACCATCTTAGCTGGCTTCGGTTTATATGAGACGAGAGTAAGGGGTCCGTCAAA
ACAAAACATCGATGTTCCCACTGGCCTGGAGCGACTGTTTTTCAGTACTTCCGGTATCTCGCGTTTGTTT
GATCGCACGGTTCCCACAATGGTTAATTCGAGCTCGCCCGGGGTCCTAGGTCGACGATGTAGGTCACGGT
CTCGAAGCCGCGGTGCGGGTGCCAGGGCGTGCCCTTGGGCTCCCCGGGCGCGTACTCCACCTCACCCATC
TGGTCCATCATGATGAACGGGTCGAGGTGGCGGTAGTTGATCCCGGCGAACGCGCGGCGCACCGGGAAGC
CCTCGCCCTCGAAACCGCTGGGCGCGGTGGTCACGGTGAGCACGGGACGTGCGACGGCGTCGGCGGGTGC
GGATACGCGGGGCAGCGTCAGCGGGTTCTCGACGGTCACGGCGGGCATGTCGACTCGAGAAATTTCTCTG
GCCGTTATTCGTTATTCTCTCTTTTCTTTTTGGGTCTCTCCCTCTCTGCACTAATGCTCTCTCACTCTGT
CACACAGTAAACGGCATACTGCTCTCGTTGGTTCGAGAGAGCGCGCCTCGAATGTTCGCGAAAAGAGCGC
CGGAGTATAAATAGAGGCGCTTCGTCTACGGAGCGACAATTCAATTCAAACAAGCAAAGTGAACACGTCG
CTAAGCGAAAGCTAAGCAAATAAACAAGCGCAGCTGAACAAGCTAAACAATCTGCAGTAAAGTGCAAGTT
AAAGTGAATCAATTAAAAGTAACCAGCAACCAAGTAAATCAACTGCAACTACTGAAATCTGCCAAGAAGT
AATTATTGAATACAAGAAGAGAACTCTGTTTAAACAAAATGGACTATAAGGACCACGACGGAGACTACAA
GGATCATGATATTGATTACAAAGACGATGACGATAAGATGGCCCCAAAGAAGAAGCGGAAGGTCGGTATC
CACGGAGTCCCAGCAGCCGACAAGAAGTACAGCATCGGCCTGGACATCGGCACCAACTCTGTGGGCTGGG
CCGTGATCACCGACGAGTACAAGGTGCCCAGCAAGAAATTCAAGGTGCTGGGCAACACCGACCGGCACAG
CATCAAGAAGAACCTGATCGGAGCCCTGCTGTTCGACAGCGGCGAAACAGCCGAGGCCACCCGGCTGAAG
AGAACCGCCAGAAGAAGATACACCAGACGGAAGAACCGGATCTGCTATCTGCAAGAGATCTTCAGCAACG
AGATGGCCAAGGTGGACGACAGCTTCTTCCACAGACTGGAAGAGTCCTTCCTGGTGGAAGAGGATAAGAA
GCACGAGCGGCACCCCATCTTCGGCAACATCGTGGACGAGGTGGCCTACCACGAGAAGTACCCCACCATC
TACCACCTGAGAAAGAAACTGGTGGACAGCACCGACAAGGCCGACCTGCGGCTGATCTATCTGGCCCTGG
CCCACATGATCAAGTTCCGGGGCCACTTCCTGATCGAGGGCGACCTGAACCCCGACAACAGCGACGTGGA
CAAGCTGTTCATCCAGCTGGTGCAGACCTACAACCAGCTGTTCGAGGAAAACCCCATCAACGCCAGCGGC
GTGGACGCCAAGGCCATCCTGTCTGCCAGACTGAGCAAGAGCAGACGGCTGGAAAATCTGATCGCCCAGC
TGCCCGGCGAGAAGAAGAATGGCCTGTTCGGAAACCTGATTGCCCTGAGCCTGGGCCTGACCCCCAACTT
CAAGAGCAACTTCGACCTGGCCGAGGATGCCAAACTGCAGCTGAGCAAGGACACCTACGACGACGACCTG
GACAACCTGCTGGCCCAGATCGGCGACCAGTACGCCGACCTGTTTCTGGCCGCCAAGAACCTGTCCGACG
CCATCCTGCTGAGCGACATCCTGAGAGTGAACACCGAGATCACCAAGGCCCCCCTGAGCGCCTCTATGAT
CAAGAGATACGACGAGCACCACCAGGACCTGACCCTGCTGAAAGCTCTCGTGCGGCAGCAGCTGCCTGAG
AAGTACAAAGAGATTTTCTTCGACCAGAGCAAGAACGGCTACGCCGGCTACATTGACGGCGGAGCCAGCC
AGGAAGAGTTCTACAAGTTCATCAAGCCCATCCTGGAAAAGATGGACGGCACCGAGGAACTGCTCGTGAA
GCTGAACAGAGAGGACCTGCTGCGGAAGCAGCGGACCTTCGACAACGGCAGCATCCCCCACCAGATCCAC
CTGGGAGAGCTGCACGCCATTCTGCGGCGGCAGGAAGATTTTTACCCATTCCTGAAGGACAACCGGGAAA
AGATCGAGAAGATCCTGACCTTCCGCATCCCCTACTACGTGGGCCCTCTGGCCAGGGGAAACAGCAGATT
CGCCTGGATGACCAGAAAGAGCGAGGAAACCATCACCCCCTGGAACTTCGAGGAAGTGGTGGACAAGGGC
GCTTCCGCCCAGAGCTTCATCGAGCGGATGACCAACTTCGATAAGAACCTGCCCAACGAGAAGGTGCTGC
CCAAGCACAGCCTGCTGTACGAGTACTTCACCGTGTATAACGAGCTGACCAAAGTGAAATACGTGACCGA
GGGAATGAGAAAGCCCGCCTTCCTGAGCGGCGAGCAGAAAAAGGCCATCGTGGACCTGCTGTTCAAGACC
AACCGGAAAGTGACCGTGAAGCAGCTGAAAGAGGACTACTTCAAGAAAATCGAGTGCTTCGACTCCGTGG
AAATCTCCGGCGTGGAAGATCGGTTCAACGCCTCCCTGGGCACATACCACGATCTGCTGAAAATTATCAA
GGACAAGGACTTCCTGGACAATGAGGAAAACGAGGACATTCTGGAAGATATCGTGCTGACCCTGACACTG
TTTGAGGACAGAGAGATGATCGAGGAACGGCTGAAAACCTATGCCCACCTGTTCGACGACAAAGTGATGA
AGCAGCTGAAGCGGCGGAGATACACCGGCTGGGGCAGGCTGAGCCGGAAGCTGATCAACGGCATCCGGGA
CAAGCAGTCCGGCAAGACAATCCTGGATTTCCTGAAGTCCGACGGCTTCGCCAACAGAAACTTCATGCAG
CTGATCCACGACGACAGCCTGACCTTTAAAGAGGACATCCAGAAAGCCCAGGTGTCCGGCCAGGGCGATA
GCCTGCACGAGCACATTGCCAATCTGGCCGGCAGCCCCGCCATTAAGAAGGGCATCCTGCAGACAGTGAA
GGTGGTGGACGAGCTCGTGAAAGTGATGGGCCGGCACAAGCCCGAGAACATCGTGATCGAAATGGCCAGA
GAGAACCAGACCACCCAGAAGGGACAGAAGAACAGCCGCGAGAGAATGAAGCGGATCGAAGAGGGCATCA
AAGAGCTGGGCAGCCAGATCCTGAAAGAACACCCCGTGGAAAACACCCAGCTGCAGAACGAGAAGCTGTA
CCTGTACTACCTGCAGAATGGGCGGGATATGTACGTGGACCAGGAACTGGACATCAACCGGCTGTCCGAC
TACGATGTGGACCATATCGTGCCTCAGAGCTTTCTGAAGGACGACTCCATCGACAACAAGGTGCTGACCA
GAAGCGACAAGAACCGGGGCAAGAGCGACAACGTGCCCTCCGAAGAGGTCGTGAAGAAGATGAAGAACTA
CTGGCGGCAGCTGCTGAACGCCAAGCTGATTACCCAGAGAAAGTTCGACAATCTGACCAAGGCCGAGAGA
GGCGGCCTGAGCGAACTGGATAAGGCCGGCTTCATCAAGAGACAGCTGGTGGAAACCCGGCAGATCACAA
AGCACGTGGCACAGATCCTGGACTCCCGGATGAACACTAAGTACGACGAGAATGACAAGCTGATCCGGGA
AGTGAAAGTGATCACCCTGAAGTCCAAGCTGGTGTCCGATTTCCGGAAGGATTTCCAGTTTTACAAAGTG
CGCGAGATCAACAACTACCACCACGCCCACGACGCCTACCTGAACGCCGTCGTGGGAACCGCCCTGATCA
AAAAGTACCCTAAGCTGGAAAGCGAGTTCGTGTACGGCGACTACAAGGTGTACGACGTGCGGAAGATGAT
CGCCAAGAGCGAGCAGGAAATCGGCAAGGCTACCGCCAAGTACTTCTTCTACAGCAACATCATGAACTTT
TTCAAGACCGAGATTACCCTGGCCAACGGCGAGATCCGGAAGCGGCCTCTGATCGAGACAAACGGCGAAA
CCGGGGAGATCGTGTGGGATAAGGGCCGGGATTTTGCCACCGTGCGGAAAGTGCTGAGCATGCCCCAAGT
GAATATCGTGAAAAAGACCGAGGTGCAGACAGGCGGCTTCAGCAAAGAGTCTATCCTGCCCAAGAGGAAC
AGCGATAAGCTGATCGCCAGAAAGAAGGACTGGGACCCTAAGAAGTACGGCGGCTTCGACAGCCCCACCG
TGGCCTATTCTGTGCTGGTGGTGGCCAAAGTGGAAAAGGGCAAGTCCAAGAAACTGAAGAGTGTGAAAGA
GCTGCTGGGGATCACCATCATGGAAAGAAGCAGCTTCGAGAAGAATCCCATCGACTTTCTGGAAGCCAAG
GGCTACAAAGAAGTGAAAAAGGACCTGATCATCAAGCTGCCTAAGTACTCCCTGTTCGAGCTGGAAAACG
GCCGGAAGAGAATGCTGGCCTCTGCCGGCGAACTGCAGAAGGGAAACGAACTGGCCCTGCCCTCCAAATA
TGTGAACTTCCTGTACCTGGCCAGCCACTATGAGAAGCTGAAGGGCTCCCCCGAGGATAATGAGCAGAAA
CAGCTGTTTGTGGAACAGCACAAGCACTACCTGGACGAGATCATCGAGCAGATCAGCGAGTTCTCCAAGA
GAGTGATCCTGGCCGACGCTAATCTGGACAAAGTGCTGTCCGCCTACAACAAGCACCGGGATAAGCCCAT
CAGAGAGCAGGCCGAGAATATCATCCACCTGTTTACCCTGACCAATCTGGGAGCCCCTGCCGCCTTCAAG
TACTTTGACACCACCATCGACCGGAAGAGGTACACCAGCACCAAAGAGGTGCTGGACGCCACCCTGATCC
ACCAGAGCATCACCGGCCTGTACGAGACACGGATCGACCTGTCTCAGCTGGGAGGCGACAAAAGGCCGGC
GGCCACGAAAAAGGCCGGCCAGGCAAAAAAGAAAAAGGAGGGCAGAGGAAGTCTTCTAACATGCGGTGAC
GTGGAGGAGAATCCCGGCCCTATGGTGAGCAAGGGCGAGGAGCTGTTCACCGGGGTGGTGCCCATCCTGG
TCGAGCTGGACGGCGACGTAAACGGCCACAAGTTCAGCGTGTCCGGCGAGGGCGAGGGCGATGCCACCTA
CGGCAAGCTGACCCTGAAGTTCATCTGCACCACCAGCAAGCTGCCCGTGCCCTGGCCCACCCTCGTGACC
ACCCTGACCTACGGCGTGCAGTGCTTCAGCCGCTACCCCGACCACATGAAGCAGCACGACTTCTTCAAGT
CCGCCATGCCCGAAGGCTACGTCCAGGAGCGCACCATCTTCTTCAAGGACGACGGCAACTACAAGACCCG
CGCCGAGGTGAAGTTCGAGGGCGACACCCTGGTGAACCGCATCGAGCTGAAGGGCATCGACTTCAAGGAG
GACGGCAACATCCTGGGGCACAAGCTGGAGTACAACTACAACAGCCACAACGTCTATATCATGGCCGACA
AGCAGAAGAACGGCATCAAGGTGAACTTCAAGATCCGCCACAACATCGAGGACGGCAGCGTGCAGCTCGC
CGACCACTACCAGCAGAACACCCCCATCGGCGACGGCCCCGTGCTGCTGCCCGACAACCACTACCTGAGC
ACCCAGTCCGCCCTGAGCAAAGACCCCAACGAGAAGCGCGATCACATGGTCCTGCTGGAGTTCGTGACCG
CCGCCGGGATCACTCTCGGCATGGACGAGCTGTACAAGTAATTAATTAACTAGAATGAATCGTTTTTAAA
ATAACAAATCAATTGTTTTATAATATTCGTACGATTCTTTGATTATGTAATAAAATGTGATCATTAGGAA
GATTACGAAAAATATAAAAAATATGAGTTCTGTGTGTATAACAAATGCTGTAAACGCCACAATTGTGTTT
GTTGCAAATAAACCCATGATTATTTGATTAAAATTGTTGTTTTCTTTGTTCATAGACAATAGTGTGTTTT
GCCTAAACGTGTACTGCATAAACTCCATGCGAGTGTATAGCGAGCTAGTGGCTAACGCTTGCCCCACCAA
AGTAGATTCGTCAAAATCCTCAATTTCATCACCCTCCTCCAAGTTTAACATTTGGCCGTCGGAATTAACT
TCTAAAGATGCCACATAATCTAATAAATGAAATAGAGATTCAAACGTGGCGTCATCGTCCGTTTCGACCA
TTTCCGAAAAGAACTCGGGCATAAACTCTATGATTTCTCTGGACGTGGTGTTGTCGAAACTCTCAAAGTA
CGCAGTCAGGAACGTGCGCGACATGTCGTCGGGAAACTCGCGCGGAAACATGTTGTTGTAACCGAACGGG
TCCCATAGCGCCAAAACCAAATCTGCCAGCGTCAATAGAATGAGCACGATGCCGACAATGGAGCTGGCTT
GGATAGCGATTCGAGTTAACGGCCGGGGCGCGCCCATACTCGGTGGCCTCCCCACCACCAACTTTTTTGC
ACTGCAAAAAAACACGCTTTTGCACGCGGGCCCATACATAGTACAAACTCTACGTTTCGTAGACTATTTT
ACATAAATAGTCTACACCGTTGTATACGCTCCAAATACACTACCACACATTGAACCTTTTTGCAGTGCAA
AAAAGTACGTGTCGGCAGTCACGTAGGCCGGCCTTATCGGGTCGCGTCCTGTCACGTACGAATCACATTA
TCGGACCGGACGAGTGTTGTCTTATCGTGACAGGACGCCAGCTTCCTGTGTTGCTAACCGCAGCCGGACG
CAACTCCTTATCGGAACAGGACGCGCCTCCATATCAGCCGCGCGTTATCTCATGCGCGTGACCGGACACG
AGGCGCCCGTCCCGCTTATCGCGCCTATAAATACAGCCCGCAACGATCTGGTAAACACAGTTGAACAGCA
TCTGTTACAGCGACACAACATGAGCCGGTCCAACAACGCCAACGCGCCCACGCCATCCAACCGCCGCCGC
AACCTGTCTCTGGTGATGGTGCGCTCCTCCAAGAACGTCATCAAGGAGTTCATGCGCTTCAAGGTGCGCA
TGGAGGGCACCGTGAACGGCCACGAGTTCGAGATCGAGGGCGAGGGCGAGGGCCGCCCCTACGAGGGCCA
CAACACCGTGAAGCTGAAGGTGACCAAGGGCGGCCCCCTGCCCTTCGCCTGGGACATCCTGTCCCCCCAG
TTCCAGTACGGCTCCAAGGTGTACGTGAAGCACCCCGCCGACATCCCCGACTACAAGAAGCTGTCCTTCC
CCGAGGGCTTCAAGTGGGAGCGCGTGATGAACTTCGAGGACGGCGGCGTGGTGACCGTGACCCAGGACTC
CTCCCTGCAGGACGGCTGCTTCATCTACAAGGTGAAGTTCATCGGCGTGAACTTCCCCTCCGACGGCCCC
GTAATGCAGAAGAAGACCATGGGCTGGGAGGCCTCCACCGAGCGCCTGTACCCCCGCGACGGCGTGCTGA
AGGGCGAGATCCACAAGGCCCTGAAGCTGAAGGACGGCGGCCACTACCTGGTGGAGTTCAAGTCCATCTA
CATGGCCAAGAAGCCCGTGCAGCTGCCCGGCTACTACTACGTGGACTCCAAGCTGGACATCACCTCCCAC
AACGAGGACTACACCATCGTGGAGCAGTACGAGCGCACCGAGGGCCGCCACCACCTGTTCCTGTAGGACT
CTAGATCATAATCAGCCATACCACATTTGTAGAGGTTTTACTTGCTTTAAAAAACCTCCCACACCTCCCC
CTGAACCTGAAACATAAAATGAATGCAATTGTTGTTGTTAACTTGTTTATTGCAGCTTATAATGGTTACA
AATAAAGCAATAGCATCACAAATTTCACAAATAAAGCATTTTTTTCACTGCATTCTAGTTGTGGTTTGTC
CAAACTCATCAATGTATCTTAAAGCTTCTAGGCCGGCCGATCTCGGATCTGACAATGTTCAGTGCAGAGA
CTCGGCTACGCCTCGTGGACTTTGAAGTTGACCAACAATGTTTATTCTTACCTCTAATAGTCCTCTGTGG
CAAGGTCAAGATTCTGTTAGAAGCCAATGAAGAACCTGGTTGTTCAATAACATTTTGTTCGTCTAATATT
TCACTACCGCTTGACGTTGGCTGCACTTCATGTACCTCATCTATAAACGCTTCTTCTGTATCGCTCTGGA
CGTCATCTTCACTTACGTGATCTGATATTTCACTGTCAGAATCCTCACCAACAAGCTCGTCATCGCTTTG
CAGAAGAGCAGAGAGGATATGCTCATCGTCTAAAGAACTACCCATTTTATTATATATTAGTCACGATATC
TATAACAAGAAAATATATATATAATAAGTTATCACGTAAGTAGAACATGAAATAACAATATAATTATCGT
ATGAGTTAAATCTTAAAAGTCACGTAAAAGATAATCATGCGTCATTTTGACTCACGCGGTCGTTATAGTT
CAAAATCAGTGACACTTACCGCATTGACAAGCACGCCTCACGGGAGCTCCAAGCGGCGACTGAGATGTCC
TAAATGCACAGCGACGGATTCGCGCTATTTAGAAAGAGAGAGCAATATTTCAAGAATGCATGCGTCAATT
TTACGCAGACTATCTTTCTAGGGTTAAAAAAGATTTGCGCTTTACTCGACCTAAACTTTAAACACGTCAT
AGAATCTTCGTTTGACAAAAACCACATTGTGGCCAAGCTGTGTGACGCGACGCGCGCTAAAGAATGGCAA
ACCAAGTCGCGCGAGCGTCGACTCTAGAGGATCCCCGGGTACCGAGCTCGAATTCGTAATCATGTCATAG
CTGTTTCCTGTGTGAAATTGTTATCCGCTCACAATTCCACACAACATACGAGCCGGAAGCATAAAGTGTA
AAGCCTGGGGTGCCTAATGAGTGAGCTAACTCACATTAATTGCGTTGCGCTCACTGCCCGCTTTCCAGTC
GGGAAACCTGTCGTGCCAGCTGCATTAATGAATCGGCCAACGCGCGGGGAGAGGCGGTTTGCGTATTGGG
CGCTCTTCCGCTTCCTCGCTCACTGACTCGCTGCGCTCGGTCGTTCGGCTGCGGCGAGCGGTATCAGCTC
ACTCAAAGGCGGTAATACGGTTATCCACAGAATCAGGGGATAACGCAGGAAAGAACATGTGAGCAAAAGG
CCAGCAAAAGGCCAGGAACCGTAAAAAGGCCGCGTTGCTGGCGTTTTTCCATAGGCTCCGCCCCCCTGAC
GAGCATCACAAAAATCGACGCTCAAGTCAGAGGTGGCGAAACCCGACAGGACTATAAAGATACCAGGCGT
TTCCCCCTGGAAGCTCCCTCGTGCGCTCTCCTGTTCCGACCCTGCCGCTTACCGGATACCTGTCCGCCTT
TCTCCCTTCGGGAAGCGTGGCGCTTTCTCATAGCTCACGCTGTAGGTATCTCAGTTCGGTGTAGGTCGTT
CGCTCCAAGCTGGGCTGTGTGCACGAACCCCCCGTTCAGCCCGACCGCTGCGCCTTATCCGGTAACTATC
GTCTTGAGTCCAACCCGGTAAGACACGACTTATCGCCACTGGCAGCAGCCACTGGTAACAGGATTAGCAG
AGCGAGGTATGTAGGCGGTGCTACAGAGTTCTTGAAGTGGTGGCCTAACTACGGCTACACTAGAAGAACA
GTATTTGGTATCTGCGCTCTGCTGAAGCCAGTTACCTTCGGAAAAAGAGTTGGTAGCTCTTGATCCGGCA
AACAAACCACCGCTGGTAGCGGTGGTTTTTTTGTTTGCAAGCAGCAGATTACGCGCAGAAAAAAAGGATC
TCAAGAAGATCCTTTGATCTTTTCTACGGGGTCTGACGCTCAGTGGAACGAAAACTCACGTTAAGGGATT
TTGGTCATGAGATTATCAAAAAGGATCTTCACCTAGATCCTTTTAAATTAAAAATGAAGTTTTAAATCAA
TCTAAAGTATATATGAGTAAACTTGGTCTGACAGTTACCAATGCTTAATCAGTGAGGCACCTATCTCAGC
GATCTGTCTATTTCGTTCATCCATAGTTGCCTGACTCCCCGTCGTGTAGATAACTACGATACGGGAGGGC
TTACCATCTGGCCCCAGTGCTGCAATGATACCGCGAGACCCACGCTCACCGGCTCCAGATTTATCAGCAA
TAAACCAGCCAGCCGGAAGGGCCGAGCGCAGAAGTGGTCCTGCAACTTTATCCGCCTCCATCCAGTCTAT
TAATTGTTGCCGGGAAGCTAGAGTAAGTAGTTCGCCAGTTAATAGTTTGCGCAACGTTGTTGCCATTGCT
ACAGGCATCGTGGTGTCACGCTCGTCGTTTGGTATGGCTTCATTCAGCTCCGGTTCCCAACGATCAAGGC
GAGTTACATGATCCCCCATGTTGTGCAAAAAAGCGGTTAGCTCCTTCGGTCCTCCGATCGTTGTCAGAAG
TAAGTTGGCCGCAGTGTTATCACTCATGGTTATGGCAGCACTGCATAATTCTCTTACTGTCATGCCATCC
GTAAGATGCTTTTCTGTGACTGGTGAGTACTCAACCAAGTCATTCTGAGAATAGTGTATGCGGCGACCGA
GTTGCTCTTGCCCGGCGTCAATACGGGATAATACCGCGCCACATAGCAGAACTTTAAAAGTGCTCATCAT
TGGAAAACGTTCTTCGGGGCGAAAACTCTCAAGGATCTTACCGCTGTTGAGATCCAGTTCGATGTAACCC
ACTCGTGCACCCAACTGATCTTCAGCATCTTTTACTTTCACCAGCGTTTCTGGGTGAGCAAAAACAGGAA
GGCAAAATGCCGCAAAAAAGGGAATAAGGGCGACACGGAAATGTTGAATACTCATACTCTTCCTTTTTCA
ATATTATTGAAGCATTTATCAGGGTTATTGTCTCATGAGCGGATACATATTTGAATGTATTTAGAAAAAT
AAACAAATAGGGGTTCCGCGCACATTTCCCCGAAAAGTGCCACCTGACGTCTAAGAAACCATTATTATCA
TGACATTAACCTATAAAAATAGGCGTATCACGAGGCCCTTTCGTCTCGCGCGTTTCGGTGATGACGGTGA
AAACCTCTGACACATGCAGCTCCCGGAGACGGTCACAGCTTGTCTGTAAGCGGATGCCGGGAGCAGACAA
GCCCGTCAGGGCGCGTCAGCGGGTGTTGGCGGGTGTCGGGGCTGGCTTAACTATGCGGCATCAGAGCAGA
TTGTACTGAGAGTGCACCATATGCGGTGTGAAATACCGCACAGATGCGTAAGGAGAAAATACCGCATCAG
GCGCCATTCGCCATTCAGGCTGCGCAACTGTTGGGAAGGGCGATCGGTGCGGGCCTCTTCGCTATTACGC
CAGCTGGCGAAAGGGGGATGTGCTGCAAGGCGATTAAGTTGGGTAACGCCAGGGTTTTCCCAGTCACGAC
GTTGTAAAACGACGGCCAGTGCCAAGCTTTGTTTAAAAATATAACAAAATTGTGATCCCACAAAATGAAG
TGGGGCAAAATCAAATAATTAATAGTGTCCGTAAACTTGTTGGTCTTCAACTTTTTGAGGAACACGTTGG
ACGGCAAATCCGTGACTATAACACAAGTTGATTTAATAATTTTAGCCAACACGTCGGGCTGCGTGTTTTT
TGCCGACGCGTCTGTGTACACGTTGATTAACTGGTCGATTAAACTGTTGAAATAATTTAATTTTTGGTTC
TTCTTTAAATCTGTGATGAAATTTTTTAAAATAACTTTAAATTCTTCATTGGTAAAAAATGCCACGTTTT
GCAACTTGTGAGGGTCTAATATGAGGTCAAACTCAGTAGGAGTTTTATCCAAAAAAGAAAACATGATTA
